Addgene plasmid #203066: Salsa-BC225-P3C9
Purpose: Expression of barcoded reporter plasmid for PRESTO-Salsa; EGFP/BC225
Depositing lab: Noah Palm. Depositing organization: Yale University. Publication: Highly multiplexed bioactivity screening reveals human and microbiota metabolome-GPCRome interactions. Chen H, Rosen CE, Gonzalez-Hernandez JA, Song D, Potempa J, Ring AM, Palm NW. Cell. 2023 Jul 6;186(14):3095-3110.e19. doi: 10.1016/j.cell.2023.05.024. Epub 2023 Jun 14. PubMed 37321219.
Backbone
  Vector backbone: pCER206
  Vector type: Mammalian Expression
Growth in bacteria
  Bacterial resistance: Ampicillin, 100 μg/mL
  Growth temperature: 37°C
  Growth strain: DH5alpha
  Copy number: High Copy
Gene/Insert
  Gene/Insert name: EGFP/BC225
  Species: Synthetic
  Insert size (bp): 730
  Promoter: Tet Response Element (TRE)
  Cloning method: Restriction Enzyme; 5′ cloning site BsrGI (not destroyed); 3′ cloning site HindIII (not destroyed)
  Sequencing primers: 5′ Custom primer (GAAGCGCGATCACATGG)
Terms and licenses: Academic/Nonprofit Terms; Industry Terms: Not Available to Industry
How to cite: Salsa-BC225-P3C9 was a gift from Noah Palm (Addgene plasmid # 203066 ; http://n2t.net/addgene:203066 ; RRID:Addgene_203066)
