[The description below was written by a language model from this plasmid's Addgene catalogue record and pLannotate feature annotations shown in this document.]
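Description:
Salsa-BC225-P3C9 is a mammalian expression reporter plasmid of about 5.1 kb, built on the pCER206 backbone as one member of a barcoded reporter set for PRESTO-Salsa, a highly multiplexed assay for screening GPCR activity. In bacteria it is maintained at high copy through a ColE1/pUC-type origin and selected with ampicillin via the β-lactamase gene and its native promoter. No mammalian selection marker is annotated; short fragments resembling lacI, an aminoglycoside phosphotransferase and SV40 large T antigen appear to be backbone remnants rather than functional genes.

The payload is a synthetic insert of about 730 bp, EGFP/BC225, placed under a tetracycline response element. The feature table shows a central tetO array flanked in one direction by a TRE3G-type promoter fragment leading into the mammalian codon-optimised EGFP coding sequence, and in the other direction by a minimal CMV promoter facing a multiple cloning site fragment, a rabbit β-globin intron, a short β-globin coding fragment and the β-globin polyadenylation signal. This layout resembles a bidirectional Tet-responsive cassette, although no second open reading frame is annotated on the minimal CMV side. The barcode itself is not annotated. The BsrGI and HindIII cloning sites and the name suggest that it lies at or just beyond the 3′ end of EGFP, upstream of the SV40 poly(A) region, which would place it in the EGFP transcript.

The TRE requires a tetracycline-controlled transactivator to fire, so EGFP and barcoded transcript output presumably depend on a transactivator supplied by another assay component. The unique barcode (BC225) would then allow many reporters to be pooled and read out together. The record does not detail the pairing of this barcode with a particular receptor.
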