Features (pLannotate 1.2.2; 17 found; start..end, strand, type, name):
      2..55      +  CDS            lacI (fragment): lac repressor; lacI; The lac repressor binds to the lac operator to inhibit transcription in E. coli. This inhibition can be relieved by adding lactose or isopropyl-β-D-thiogalactopyranoside (IPTG).
    388..443     -  polyA_signal   β-globin poly(A) signal: rabbit β-globin polyadenylation signal (Gil and Proudfoot, 1987)
    518..640     -  CDS            HBB: HBB_COLGU - Experimental evidence at transcript level: Swiss-Prot protein existence level 2. Involved in oxygen transport from the lung to the various peripheral tissues. From Colobus guereza (Mantled guereza) (Eastern black-and-white colobus monkey).
    644..1216    -  intron         β-globin intron: intron from rabbit β-globin gene
   1312..1343    -  misc_feature   MCS (fragment): pUC18/19 multiple cloning site
   1437..1475    -  promoter       minimal CMV promoter: human cytomegalovirus (CMV) immediate early promoter
   1493..1708    -  protein_bind   tetracycline response element (fragment): contains seven copies of the tetracycline operator tetO tetracycline repressor TetR
   1708..1753    +  promoter       TRE3GV promoter (fragment): 3rd-generation Tet-responsive promoter that can be activated by binding of Tet-On® 3G, optimized for retroviral and lentiviral vectors
   1829..1856    +  misc_feature   MCS (fragment): pBluescript multiple cloning site
   1861..2580    +  CDS            EGFP: the original enhanced GFP (Yang et al., 1996) mammalian codon-optimized
   2591..2613    +  misc_feature   MCS (fragment): pBluescript multiple cloning site
   2627..2761    -  polyA_signal   SV40 poly(A) signal: SV40 polyadenylation signal
   2784..2867    -  CDS            large T antigen (fragment): large T antigen from SV40 (simian virus 40)
   2861..3091    -  CDS            str (fragment): STR_KLEPN - Protein inferred from homology: Swiss-Prot protein existence level 3. The aminoglycoside phosphotransferases achieve inactivation of their antibiotic substrates by phosphorylation. From Klebsiella pneumoniae.
   3210..3314    +  promoter       AmpR promoter: bla
   3315..4175    +  CDS            AmpR: β-lactamase; bla; confers resistance to ampicillin, carbenicillin, and related antibiotics
   4346..4934    +  rep_origin     ori: high-copy-number ColE1/pMB1/pBR322/pUC origin of replication
>Addgene plasmid #203066 | Salsa-BC225-P3C9 | addgene full sequence | sequence record 421412 | Addgene NGS Result
AGCGCCCAATACGCAAACCGCCTCTCCCCGCGCGTTGGCCGATTCATTAATGCAGTCGAGGGATCTCCAT
AAGAGAAGAGGGACAGCTATGACTGGGAGTAGTCAGGAGAGGAGGAAAAATCTGGCTAGTAAAACATGTA
AGGAAAATTTTAGGGATGTTAAAGAAAAAAATAACACAAAACAAAATATAAAAAAAATCTAACCTCAAGT
CAAGGCTTTTCTATGGAATAAGGAATGGACAGCAGGGGGCTGTTTCATATACTGATGACCTCTTTATAGC
CAACCTTTGTTCATGGCAGCCAGCATATGGGCATATGTTGCCAAACTCTAAACCAAATACTCATTCTGAT
GTTTTAAATGATTTGCCCTCCCATATGTCCTTCCGAGTGAGAGACACAAAAAATTCCAACACACTATTGC
AATGAAAATAAATTTCCTTTATTAGCCAGAAGTCAGATGCTCAAGGGGCTTCATGATGTCCCCATAATTT
TTGGCAGAGGGAAAAAGATCGATCTCAGTGGTATTTGTGAGCCAGGGCATTGGCCACACCAGCCACCACC
TTCTGATAGGCAGCCTGCACCTGAGGAGTGAATTCTTTGCCAAAATGATGAGACAGCACAACAACCAGCA
CGTTGCCCAGGAGCTGTAGGAAAGAGAAGAAGGCATGAACATGGTTAGCAGAGGGGCCCGGTTTGGACTC
AGAGTATTTTATCCTCATCTCAAACAGTGTATATCATTGTAACCATAAAGAGAAAGGCAGGATGATGACC
AGGGTGTAGTTGTTTCTACCAATAAGAATATTTCCACGCCAGCCAGAATTTATATGCAGAAATATTCTAC
CTTATCATTTAATTATAACAATTGTTCTCTAAAACTGTGCTGAAGTACAATATAATATACCCTGATTGCC
TTGAAAAAAAAGTGATTAGAGAAAGTACTTACAATCTGACAAATAAACAAAAGTGAATTTAAAAATTCGT
TACAAATGCAAGCTAAAGTTTAACGAAAAAGTTACAGAAAATGAAAAGAAAATAAGAGGAGACAATGGTT
GTCAACAGAGTAGAAAGTGAAAGAAACAAAATTATCATGAGGGTCCATGGTGATACAAGGGACATCTTCC
CATTCTAAACAACACCCTGAAAACTTTGCCCCCTCCATATAACATGAATTTTACAATAGCGAAAAAGAAA
GAACAATCAAGGGTCCCCAAACTCACCCTGAAGTTCTCAGCTCTAGAGATATCGTCGAGGCCGCGCTAGC
GTTTAAACTGTCGACCTTAATTAAGAGATCTGCTCGAGGCGCGTCAGCTGACTAGAGGATCCCCGGGTAC
CGAGCTCGAATTCGGGGCCGCGGAGGCTGGATCGGTCCCGGTGTCTTCTATGGAGGTCAAAACAGCGTGG
ATGGCGTCTCCAGGCGATCTGACGGTTCACTAAACGAGCTCTGCTTATATAGGCCTCCCACCGTACACGC
CTACCTCGACCCGGGTACCGAGCTCGACTTTCACTTTTCTCTATCACTGATAGGGAGTGGTAAACTCGAC
TTTCACTTTTCTCTATCACTGATAGGGAGTGGTAAACTCGACTTTCACTTTTCTCTATCACTGATAGGGA
GTGGTAAACTCGACTTTCACTTTTCTCTATCACTGATAGGGAGTGGTAAACTCGACTTTCACTTTTCTCT
ATCACTGATAGGGAGTGGTAAACTCGACCTATATAAGCAGAGCTCGTTTAGTGAACCGTCAGATCGCCTG
GAGACGCCATCCACGCTGTTTTGACCTCCATAGAAGACACCGGGACCGATCCAGCCTCCGCGGCCCCGAA
TTCCTGCAGCGGCCGCTCTAGAACTAGTGGATCCCCGCGGATGGTGAGCAAGGGCGAGGAGCTGTTCACC
GGGGTGGTGCCCATCCTGGTCGAGCTGGACGGCGACGTAAACGGCCACAAGTTCAGCGTGTCCGGCGAGG
GCGAGGGCGATGCCACCTACGGCAAGCTGACCCTGAAGTTCATCTGCACCACCGGCAAGCTGCCCGTGCC
CTGGCCCACCCTCGTGACCACCCTGACCTACGGCGTGCAGTGCTTCAGCCGCTACCCCGACCACATGAAG
CAGCACGACTTCTTCAAGTCCGCCATGCCCGAAGGCTACGTCCAGGAGCGCACCATCTTCTTCAAGGACG
ACGGCAACTACAAGACCCGCGCCGAGGTGAAGTTCGAGGGCGACACCCTGGTGAACCGCATCGAGCTGAA
GGGCATCGACTTCAAGGAGGACGGCAACATCCTGGGGCACAAGCTGGAGTACAACTACAACAGCCACAAC
GTCTATATCATGGCCGACAAGCAGAAGAACGGCATCAAGGTGAACTTCAAGATCCGCCACAACATCGAGG
ACGGCAGCGTGCAGCTCGCCGACCACTACCAGCAGAACACCCCCATCGGCGACGGCCCCGTGCTGCTGCC
CGACAACCACTACCTGAGCACCCAGTCCGCCCTGAGCAAAGACCCCAACGAGAAGCGCGATCACATGGTC
CTGCTGGAGTTCGTGACCGCCGCCGGGATCACTCTCGGCATGGACGAGCTGTACAAGTAAGTAGACACAT
GAATTCGATATCAAGCTTGTCGACCTAGTTCTAGAGGATCCAGACATGATAAGATACATTGATGAGTTTG
GACAAACCACAACTAGAATGCAGTGAAAAAAATGCTTTATTTGTGAAATTTGTGATGCTATTGCTTTATT
TGTAACCATTATAAGCTGCAATAAACAAGTTAACAACAACAATTGCATTCATTTTATGTTTCAGGTTCAG
GGGGAGGTGTGGGAGGTTTTTTAAAGCAAGTAAAACCTCTACAAATGTGGTATGGCTGATTATGATCCTG
CAAGCCTCGTCGTCCTGGCCGGACCACGCTATCTGTGCAAGGTCCCCGGCCCCGGACGCGCGCTCCATGA
GCAGAGCGCCCGCCGCCGAGGCGAAGACTCGGGCGGCGCCCTGCCCGTCCCACCAGGTCAACAGGCGGTA
ACCGGCCTCTTCATCGGGAATGCGCGCGACCTTCAGCATCGCCGGCATGTCCCCCTGGCGGACGGGAAGT
ATCCAGCTCGACCAAGCTGGCCGCGTCGAGTGAAGACGAAAGGGCCTCGTGATACGCCTATTTTTATAGG
TTAATGTCATGATAATAATGGTTTCTTAGACGTCAGGTGGCACTTTTCGGGGAAATGTGCGCGGAACCCC
TATTTGTTTATTTTTCTAAATACATTCAAATATGTATCCGCTCATGAGACAATAACCCTGATAAATGCTT
CAATAATATTGAAAAAGGAAGAGTATGAGTATTCAACATTTCCGTGTCGCCCTTATTCCCTTTTTTGCGG
CATTTTGCCTTCCTGTTTTTGCTCACCCAGAAACGCTGGTGAAAGTAAAAGATGCTGAAGATCAGTTGGG
TGCACGAGTGGGTTACATCGAACTGGATCTCAACAGCGGTAAGATCCTTGAGAGTTTTCGCCCCGAAGAA
CGTTTTCCAATGATGAGCACTTTTAAAGTTCTGCTATGTGGCGCGGTATTATCCCGTGTTGACGCCGGGC
AAGAGCAACTCGGTCGCCGCATACACTATTCTCAGAATGACTTGGTTGAGTACTCACCAGTCACAGAAAA
GCATCTTACGGATGGCATGACAGTAAGAGAATTATGCAGTGCTGCCATAACCATGAGTGATAACACTGCG
GCCAACTTACTTCTGACAACGATCGGAGGACCGAAGGAGCTAACCGCTTTTTTGCACAACATGGGGGATC
ATGTAACTCGCCTTGATCGTTGGGAACCGGAGCTGAATGAAGCCATACCAAACGACGAGCGTGACACCAC
GATGCCTGTAGCAATGGCAACAACGTTGCGCAAACTATTAACTGGCGAACTACTTACTCTAGCTTCCCGG
CAACAATTAATAGACTGGATGGAGGCGGATAAAGTTGCAGGACCACTTCTGCGCTCGGCCCTTCCGGCTG
GCTGGTTTATTGCTGATAAATCTGGAGCCGGTGAGCGTGGGTCTCGCGGTATCATTGCAGCACTGGGGCC
AGATGGTAAGCCCTCCCGTATCGTAGTTATCTACACGACGGGGAGTCAGGCAACTATGGATGAACGAAAT
AGACAGATCGCTGAGATAGGTGCCTCACTGATTAAGCATTGGTAACTGTCAGACCAAGTTTACTCATATA
TACTTTAGATTGATTTAAAACTTCATTTTTAATTTAAAAGGATCTAGGTGAAGATCCTTTTTGATAATCT
CATGACCAAAATCCCTTAACGTGAGTTTTCGTTCCACTGAGCGTCAGACCCCGTAGAAAAGATCAAAGGA
TCTTCTTGAGATCCTTTTTTTCTGCGCGTAATCTGCTGCTTGCAAACAAAAAAACCACCGCTACCAGCGG
TGGTTTGTTTGCCGGATCAAGAGCTACCAACTCTTTTTCCGAAGGTAACTGGCTTCAGCAGAGCGCAGAT
ACCAAATACTGTTCTTCTAGTGTAGCCGTAGTTAGGCCACCACTTCAAGAACTCTGTAGCACCGCCTACA
TACCTCGCTCTGCTAATCCTGTTACCAGTGGCTGCTGCCAGTGGCGATAAGTCGTGTCTTACCGGGTTGG
ACTCAAGACGATAGTTACCGGATAAGGCGCAGCGGTCGGGCTGAACGGGGGGTTCGTGCACACAGCCCAG
CTTGGAGCGAACGACCTACACCGAACTGAGATACCTACAGCGTGAGCTATGAGAAAGCGCCACGCTTCCC
GAAGGGAGAAAGGCGGACAGGTATCCGGTAAGCGGCAGGGTCGGAACAGGAGAGCGCACGAGGGAGCTTC
CAGGGGGAAACGCCTGGTATCTTTATAGTCCTGTCGGGTTTCGCCACCTCTGACTTGAGCGTCGATTTTT
GTGATGCTCGTCAGGGGGGCGGAGCCTATGGAAAAACGCCAGCAACGCGGCCTTTTTACGGTTCCTGGCC
TTTTGCTGGCCTTTTGCTCACATGTTCTTTCCTGCGTTATCCCCTGATTCTGTGGATAACCGTATTACCG
CCTTTGAGTGAGCTGATACCGCTCGCCGCAGCCGAACGACCGAGCGCAGCGAGTCAGTGAGCGAGGAAGC
GGAAG
