>Addgene plasmid #203066 | Salsa-BC225-P3C9 | depositor partial sequence | sequence record 393939 | BC225
GTAGACACAT
